Addgene plasmid #157720: pcDNA5-FRT-TO-Nsp15
Purpose: mammalian expression of untagged SARS-CoV-2 Nsp15 under control of a tetracycline-inducible promoter
Depositing lab: David Tollervey. Depositing organization: University of Edinburgh. Publication: Integrative vectors for regulated expression of SARS-CoV-2 proteins implicated in RNA metabolism. Bresson S, Robertson N, Sani E, Turowski TW, Shchepachev V, Kompauerova M, Spanos C, Helwak A, Tollervey D. Wellcome Open Res. 2020 Nov 3;5:261. doi: 10.12688/wellcomeopenres.16322.1. eCollection 2020. PubMed 33313418.
Backbone
  Vector backbone: pcDNA5-FRT-TO
  Backbone manufacturer: Thermo Fisher
  Vector type: Mammalian Expression
  Selectable markers: Hygromycin
Growth in bacteria
  Bacterial resistance: Ampicillin, 100 μg/mL
  Growth temperature: 37°C
  Growth strain: DH5alpha
  Copy number: High Copy
Gene/Insert
  Gene/Insert name: Nsp15
  Species: SARS-CoV-2
  Mutation: codon optimized
  Entrez Gene: ORF1ab (a.k.a. GU280_gp01)
  Cloning method: Restriction Enzyme; 5′ cloning site Unknown (unknown if destroyed); 3′ cloning site Unknown (unknown if destroyed)
Resource information
  A portion of this plasmid was derived from a plasmid made by: IDT
Terms and licenses: Academic/Nonprofit Terms; Industry Terms
How to cite: pcDNA5-FRT-TO-Nsp15 was a gift from David Tollervey (Addgene plasmid # 157720 ; http://n2t.net/addgene:157720 ; RRID:Addgene_157720)
