[The description below was written by a language model from this plasmid's Addgene catalogue record and pLannotate feature annotations shown in this document.]
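Description:
pcDNA5-FRT-TO-Nsp15 is a mammalian expression plasmid of about 6.2 kb, built on the commercial pcDNA5-FRT-TO backbone and designed for tetracycline-regulated expression of untagged SARS-CoV-2 Nsp15. It is maintained in E. coli as a high-copy plasmid through a ColE1/pUC-type origin and an ampicillin resistance gene (β-lactamase with its own promoter). Fragments of an f1 origin and leftover lac regulatory sequences are also annotated in the backbone.

The expression cassette consists of the human CMV immediate-early enhancer and promoter followed directly by short tet operator-like elements, which the annotation software labels as fragments of PLtetO-1 and TRE3G. This arrangement allows a Tet repressor supplied by the host cell to hold transcription off until tetracycline or an analogue is added. Downstream is a codon-optimized open reading frame of roughly 1 kb that matches part of the SARS-CoV-2 ORF1ab replicase polyprotein, terminated by the bovine growth hormone polyadenylation signal. The automated annotation text for this hit refers to the 2'-O-methyltransferase function of the polyprotein entry, but the catalogue record identifies the insert as Nsp15. The cloning sites used are not recorded.

After the cassette comes an FRT site placed immediately upstream of a hygromycin resistance coding sequence with an SV40 poly(A) signal. No complete promoter is annotated in front of this marker, consistent with a design in which FLP-mediated recombination into a genomic FRT site in a suitable host line activates hygromycin resistance. This permits selection of stable single-site integrants. The construct belongs to a set of integrative vectors for regulated expression of SARS-CoV-2 proteins implicated in RNA metabolism.
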