Features (pLannotate 1.2.2; 21 found; start..end, strand, type, name):
    121..500     +  enhancer       CMV enhancer: human cytomegalovirus immediate early enhancer
    501..704     +  promoter       CMV promoter: human cytomegalovirus (CMV) immediate early promoter
    706..725     +  promoter       PLtetO-1 promoter (fragment): modified phage lambda PL promoter with tet operator sites (Lutz and Bujard, 1997)
    727..746     +  promoter       PLtetO-1 promoter (fragment): modified phage lambda PL promoter with tet operator sites (Lutz and Bujard, 1997)
    754..787     +  promoter       TRE3GV promoter (fragment): 3rd-generation Tet-responsive promoter that can be activated by binding of Tet-On® 3G, optimized for retroviral and lentiviral vectors
    894..1934    +  CDS            rep (fragment): R1AB_SARS2 - Experimental evidence at protein level: Swiss-Prot protein existence level 1. [2'-O-methyltransferase]: Methyltransferase that mediates mRNA cap 2'-O-ribose methylation to the 5'-cap structure of viral mRNAs. N7-methyl guanosine cap is a prerequisite for binding of nsp16. Therefore plays an essential role in viral mRNAs cap methylation which is essential to evade immune system. From Severe acute respiratory syndrome coronavirus 2 (2019-nCoV) (SARS-CoV-2).
   2006..2230    +  polyA_signal   bGH poly(A) signal: bovine growth hormone polyadenylation signal
   2234..2255    +  promoter       SV40 promoter (fragment): SV40 enhancer and early promoter
   2276..2509    +  rep_origin     f1 ori (fragment) (sequence partly withheld): f1 bacteriophage origin of replication; arrow indicates direction of (+) strand synthesis
   2514..2561    +  protein_bind   FRT: FLP-mediated recombination occurs in the 8-bp core sequence TCTAGAAA (Turan and Bode, 2011). FLP recombinase from the Saccharomyces cerevisiae 2μ plasmid
   2569..3591    +  CDS            HygR: aminoglycoside phosphotransferase from E. coli; aph(4)-Ia; confers resistance to hygromycin
   3601..3726    +  CDS            ble (fragment): BLE_KLEPN - Experimental evidence at protein level: Swiss-Prot protein existence level 1. Binding protein with a strong affinity to the bleomycin family of antibiotics. Binds to CL990; an antimitotic-antibiotic compound. From Klebsiella pneumoniae.
   3721..3842    +  polyA_signal   SV40 poly(A) signal: SV40 polyadenylation signal
   3915..3931    -  protein_bind   lac operator: The lac repressor binds to the lac operator to inhibit transcription in E. coli. This inhibition can be relieved by adding lactose or isopropyl-β-D-thiogalactopyranoside (IPTG). lac repressor encoded by lacI
   3939..3969    -  promoter       lac promoter: promoter for the E. coli lac operon
   3984..4005    -  protein_bind   CAP binding site: CAP binding activates transcription in the presence of cAMP. E. coli catabolite activator protein
   4018..4110    -  CDS            lacI (fragment): lac repressor; lacI; The lac repressor binds to the lac operator to inhibit transcription in E. coli. This inhibition can be relieved by adding lactose or isopropyl-β-D-thiogalactopyranoside (IPTG).
   4293..4881    -  rep_origin     ori: high-copy-number ColE1/pMB1/pBR322/pUC origin of replication
   5052..5912    -  CDS            AmpR: β-lactamase; bla; confers resistance to ampicillin, carbenicillin, and related antibiotics
   5913..6017    -  promoter       AmpR promoter: bla
   6076..6128    -  misc_feature   bom (fragment): basis of mobility region from pBR322
>Addgene plasmid #157720 | pcDNA5-FRT-TO-Nsp15 | addgene full sequence | sequence record 307916 | Addgene NGS Result
AGTGCGCGAGCAAAATTTAAGCTACAACAAGGCAAGGCTTGACCGACAATTGCATGAAGAATCTGCTTAG
GGTTAGGCGTTTTGCGCTGCTTCGCGATGTACGGGCCAGATATACGCGTTGACATTGATTATTGACTAGT
TATTAATAGTAATCAATTACGGGGTCATTAGTTCATAGCCCATATATGGAGTTCCGCGTTACATAACTTA
CGGTAAATGGCCCGCCTGGCTGACCGCCCAACGACCCCCGCCCATTGACGTCAATAATGACGTATGTTCC
CATAGTAACGCCAATAGGGACTTTCCATTGACGTCAATGGGTGGAGTATTTACGGTAAACTGCCCACTTG
GCAGTACATCAAGTGTATCATATGCCAAGTACGCCCCCTATTGACGTCAATGACGGTAAATGGCCCGCCT
GGCATTATGCCCAGTACATGACCTTATGGGACTTTCCTACTTGGCAGTACATCTACGTATTAGTCATCGC
TATTACCATGGTGATGCGGTTTTGGCAGTACATCAATGGGCGTGGATAGCGGTTTGACTCACGGGGATTT
CCAAGTCTCCACCCCATTGACGTCAATGGGAGTTTGTTTTGGCACCAAAATCAACGGGACTTTCCAAAAT
GTCGTAACAACTCCGCCCCATTGACGCAAATGGGCGGTAGGCGTGTACGGTGGGAGGTCTATATAAGCAG
AGCTCTCCCTATCAGTGATAGAGATCTCCCTATCAGTGATAGAGATCGTCGACGAGCTCGTTTAGTGAAC
CGTCAGATCGCCTGGAGACGCCATCCACGCTGTTTTGACCTCCATAGAAGACACCGGGACCGATCCAGCC
TCCGGACTCTAGCGTTTAAACTTAAGCTTGGTACCGAGCTCGGATCCGGGATGAGTCTGGAAAACGTCGC
TTTTAATGTCGTAAATAAGGGGCATTTTGATGGTCAACAGGGGGAAGTTCCTGTTTCCATAATCAACAAC
ACTGTGTATACTAAAGTAGATGGTGTGGATGTCGAACTTTTTGAAAATAAGACGACCCTGCCGGTAAACG
TGGCGTTCGAATTGTGGGCGAAGAGGAATATAAAACCAGTACCGGAAGTAAAGATCTTGAACAATCTTGG
TGTGGATATAGCGGCCAATACCGTGATATGGGATTATAAAAGGGATGCACCTGCTCACATCAGTACTATT
GGTGTCTGCTCCATGACGGACATCGCTAAAAAGCCTACCGAGACGATCTGCGCTCCGCTGACTGTGTTCT
TTGATGGAAGGGTCGATGGGCAAGTGGACCTGTTTCGGAACGCAAGGAACGGGGTTCTCATAACTGAAGG
GTCCGTCAAGGGGCTTCAGCCATCAGTAGGACCTAAACAGGCTTCACTCAATGGCGTGACGCTTATTGGC
GAGGCGGTGAAGACTCAGTTTAACTACTATAAAAAAGTAGATGGCGTAGTACAACAACTGCCCGAAACGT
ATTTTACGCAGTCACGCAACCTGCAAGAGTTCAAGCCACGCTCACAGATGGAGATCGACTTCCTTGAGCT
TGCGATGGACGAGTTCATTGAGAGATACAAGCTCGAAGGGTATGCGTTTGAACATATAGTATATGGAGAC
TTCTCCCATAGTCAGCTGGGTGGGCTTCACCTGCTCATCGGGCTGGCGAAGCGATTCAAAGAATCTCCCT
TCGAACTCGAAGACTTTATCCCAATGGACTCCACGGTGAAGAACTACTTTATTACAGACGCCCAAACTGG
TAGTTCTAAATGCGTGTGCTCAGTTATAGACCTGCTGCTTGATGACTTTGTAGAAATAATAAAATCACAG
GACCTTTCAGTCGTGTCCAAGGTGGTTAAGGTCACTATAGACTATACAGAAATATCTTTCATGCTGTGGT
GCAAGGACGGACACGTGGAAACTTTCTACCCTAAGTTGCAAGCCTAGGAGATATCCAGCACAGTGGCGGC
CGCTCGAGTCTAGAGGGCCCGTTTAAACCCGCTGATCAGCCTCGACTGTGCCTTCTAGTTGCCAGCCATC
TGTTGTTTGCCCCTCCCCCGTGCCTTCCTTGACCCTGGAAGGTGCCACTCCCACTGTCCTTTCCTAATAA
AATGAGGAAATTGCATCGCATTGTCTGAGTAGGTGTCATTCTATTCTGGGGGGTGGGGTGGGGCAGGACA
GCAAGGGGGAGGATTGGGAAGACAATAGCAGGCATGCTGGGGATGCGGTGGGCTCTATGGCTTCTGAGGC
GGAAAGAACCAGCTGGGGCTCTAGGGGGTATCCCC
[124 nt withheld, positions 2276-2399]
C
[91 nt withheld, positions 2401-2491]
AGGGTGATGGTTCACGTACCTAGAAGTTCCTATTCCGAAGTTCCTATTCTCTAGAAAGTATAGGAACTTC
CTTGGCCAAAAAGCCTGAACTCACCGCGACGTCTGTCGAGAAGTTTCTGATCGAAAAGTTCGACAGCGTC
TCCGACCTGATGCAGCTCTCGGAGGGCGAAGAATCTCGTGCTTTCAGCTTCGATGTAGGAGGGCGTGGAT
ATGTCCTGCGGGTAAATAGCTGCGCCGATGGTTTCTACAAAGATCGTTATGTTTATCGGCACTTTGCATC
GGCCGCGCTCCCGATTCCGGAAGTGCTTGACATTGGGGAATTCAGCGAGAGCCTGACCTATTGCATCTCC
CGCCGTGCACAGGGTGTCACGTTGCAAGACCTGCCTGAAACCGAACTGCCCGCTGTTCTGCAGCCGGTCG
CGGAGGCCATGGATGCGATCGCTGCGGCCGATCTTAGCCAGACGAGCGGGTTCGGCCCATTCGGACCGCA
AGGAATCGGTCAATACACTACATGGCGTGATTTCATATGCGCGATTGCTGATCCCCATGTGTATCACTGG
CAAACTGTGATGGACGACACCGTCAGTGCGTCCGTCGCGCAGGCTCTCGATGAGCTGATGCTTTGGGCCG
AGGACTGCCCCGAAGTCCGGCACCTCGTGCACGCGGATTTCGGCTCCAACAATGTCCTGACGGACAATGG
CCGCATAACAGCGGTCATTGACTGGAGCGAGGCGATGTTCGGGGATTCCCAATACGAGGTCGCCAACATC
TTCTTCTGGAGGCCGTGGTTGGCTTGTATGGAGCAGCAGACGCGCTACTTCGAGCGGAGGCATCCGGAGC
TTGCAGGATCGCCGCGGCTCCGGGCGTATATGCTCCGCATTGGTCTTGACCAACTCTATCAGAGCTTGGT
TGACGGCAATTTCGATGATGCAGCTTGGGCGCAGGGTCGATGCGACGCAATCGTCCGATCCGGAGCCGGG
ACTGTCGGGCGTACACAAATCGCCCGCAGAAGCGCGGCCGTCTGGACCGATGGCTGTGTAGAAGTACTCG
CCGATAGTGGAAACCGACGCCCCAGCACTCGTCCGAGGGCAAAGGAATAGCACGTACTACGAGATTTCGA
TTCCACCGCCGCCTTCTATGAAAGGTTGGGCTTCGGAATCGTTTTCCGGGACGCCGGCTGGATGATCCTC
CAGCGCGGGGATCTCATGCTGGAGTTCTTCGCCCACCCCAACTTGTTTATTGCAGCTTATAATGGTTACA
AATAAAGCAATAGCATCACAAATTTCACAAATAAAGCATTTTTTTCACTGCATTCTAGTTGTGGTTTGTC
CAAACTCATCAATGTATCTTATCATGTCTGTATACCGTCGACCTCTAGCTAGAGCTTGGCGTAATCATGG
TCATAGCTGTTTCCTGTGTGAAATTGTTATCCGCTCACAATTCCACACAACATACGAGCCGGAAGCATAA
AGTGTAAAGCCTGGGGTGCCTAATGAGTGAGCTAACTCACATTAATTGCGTTGCGCTCACTGCCCGCTTT
CCAGTCGGGAAACCTGTCGTGCCAGCTGCATTAATGAATCGGCCAACGCGCGGGGAGAGGCGGTTTGCGT
ATTGGGCGCTCTTCCGCTTCCTCGCTCACTGACTCGCTGCGCTCGGTCGTTCGGCTGCGGCGAGCGGTAT
CAGCTCACTCAAAGGCGGTAATACGGTTATCCACAGAATCAGGGGATAACGCAGGAAAGAACATGTGAGC
AAAAGGCCAGCAAAAGGCCAGGAACCGTAAAAAGGCCGCGTTGCTGGCGTTTTTCCATAGGCTCCGCCCC
CCTGACGAGCATCACAAAAATCGACGCTCAAGTCAGAGGTGGCGAAACCCGACAGGACTATAAAGATACC
AGGCGTTTCCCCCTGGAAGCTCCCTCGTGCGCTCTCCTGTTCCGACCCTGCCGCTTACCGGATACCTGTC
CGCCTTTCTCCCTTCGGGAAGCGTGGCGCTTTCTCATAGCTCACGCTGTAGGTATCTCAGTTCGGTGTAG
GTCGTTCGCTCCAAGCTGGGCTGTGTGCACGAACCCCCCGTTCAGCCCGACCGCTGCGCCTTATCCGGTA
ACTATCGTCTTGAGTCCAACCCGGTAAGACACGACTTATCGCCACTGGCAGCAGCCACTGGTAACAGGAT
TAGCAGAGCGAGGTATGTAGGCGGTGCTACAGAGTTCTTGAAGTGGTGGCCTAACTACGGCTACACTAGA
AGAACAGTATTTGGTATCTGCGCTCTGCTGAAGCCAGTTACCTTCGGAAAAAGAGTTGGTAGCTCTTGAT
CCGGCAAACAAACCACCGCTGGTAGCGGTGGTTTTTTTGTTTGCAAGCAGCAGATTACGCGCAGAAAAAA
AGGATCTCAAGAAGATCCTTTGATCTTTTCTACGGGGTCTGACGCTCAGTGGAACGAAAACTCACGTTAA
GGGATTTTGGTCATGAGATTATCAAAAAGGATCTTCACCTAGATCCTTTTAAATTAAAAATGAAGTTTTA
AATCAATCTAAAGTATATATGAGTAAACTTGGTCTGACAGTTACCAATGCTTAATCAGTGAGGCACCTAT
CTCAGCGATCTGTCTATTTCGTTCATCCATAGTTGCCTGACTCCCCGTCGTGTAGATAACTACGATACGG
GAGGGCTTACCATCTGGCCCCAGTGCTGCAATGATACCGCGAGACCCACGCTCACCGGCTCCAGATTTAT
CAGCAATAAACCAGCCAGCCGGAAGGGCCGAGCGCAGAAGTGGTCCTGCAACTTTATCCGCCTCCATCCA
GTCTATTAATTGTTGCCGGGAAGCTAGAGTAAGTAGTTCGCCAGTTAATAGTTTGCGCAACGTTGTTGCC
ATTGCTACAGGCATCGTGGTGTCACGCTCGTCGTTTGGTATGGCTTCATTCAGCTCCGGTTCCCAACGAT
CAAGGCGAGTTACATGATCCCCCATGTTGTGCAAAAAAGCGGTTAGCTCCTTCGGTCCTCCGATCGTTGT
CAGAAGTAAGTTGGCCGCAGTGTTATCACTCATGGTTATGGCAGCACTGCATAATTCTCTTACTGTCATG
CCATCCGTAAGATGCTTTTCTGTGACTGGTGAGTACTCAACCAAGTCATTCTGAGAATAGTGTATGCGGC
GACCGAGTTGCTCTTGCCCGGCGTCAATACGGGATAATACCGCGCCACATAGCAGAACTTTAAAAGTGCT
CATCATTGGAAAACGTTCTTCGGGGCGAAAACTCTCAAGGATCTTACCGCTGTTGAGATCCAGTTCGATG
TAACCCACTCGTGCACCCAACTGATCTTCAGCATCTTTTACTTTCACCAGCGTTTCTGGGTGAGCAAAAA
CAGGAAGGCAAAATGCCGCAAAAAAGGGAATAAGGGCGACACGGAAATGTTGAATACTCATACTCTTCCT
TTTTCAATATTATTGAAGCATTTATCAGGGTTATTGTCTCATGAGCGGATACATATTTGAATGTATTTAG
AAAAATAAACAAATAGGGGTTCCGCGCACATTTCCCCGAAAAGTGCCACCTGACGTCGACGGATCGGGAG
ATCTCCCGATCCCCTATGGTGCACTCTCAGTACAATCTGCTCTGATGCCGCATAGTTAAGCCAGTATCTG
CTCCCTGCTTGTGTGTTGGAGGTCGCTGAGT
